>Addgene plasmid #85458 | SHP2(T253M/Q257L)@pLKO-Trex-SBP | addgene full sequence | sequence record 171380 | Addgene NGS Result
ATCTGCCCCTCTCCCTCCCCCCCCCCTAACGTTACTGGCCGAAGCCGCTTGGAATAAGGCCGGTGTGCGT
TTGTCTATATGTTATTTTCCACCATATTGCCGTCTTTTGGCAATGTGAGGGCCCGGAAACCTGGCCCTGT
CTTCTTGACGAGCATTCCTAGGGGTCTTTCCCCTCTCGCCAAAGGAATGCAAGGTCTGTTGAATGTCGTG
AAGGAAGCAGTTCCTCTGGAAGCTTCTTGAAGACAAACAACGTCTGTAGCGACCCTTTGCAGGCAGCGGA
ACCCCCCACCTGGCGACAGGTGCCTCTGCGGCCAAAAGCCACGTGTATAAGATACACCTGCAAAGGCGGC
ACAACCCCAGTGCCACGTTGTGAGTTGGATAGTTGTGGAAAGAGTCAAATGGCTCTCCTCAAGCGTATTC
AACAAGGGGCTGAAGGATGCCCAGAAGGTACCCCATTGTATGGGATCTGATCTGGGGCCTCGGTGCACAT
GCTTTACATGTGTTTAGTCGAGGTTAAAAAAACGTCTAGGCCCCCCGAACCACGGGGACGTGGTTTTCCT
TTGAAAAACACGATGATAAGGATCCATGGCTGAACAAGATGGATTGCACGCAGGTTCTCCGGCCGCTTGG
GTGGAGAGGCTATTCGGCTATGACTGGGCACAACAGACAATCGGCTGCTCTGATGCCGCCGTGTTCCGGC
TGTCAGCGCAGGGGCGCCCGGTTCTTTTTGTCAAGACCGACCTGTCCGGTGCCCTGAATGAACTGCAGGA
CGAGGCAGCGCGGCTATCGTGGCTGGCCACGACGGGCGTTCCTTGCGCAGCTGTGCTCGACGTTGTCACT
GAAGCGGGAAGGGACTGGCTGCTATTGGGCGAAGTGCCGGGGCAGGATCTCCTGTCATCTCACCTTGCTC
CTGCCGAGAAAGTATCCATCATGGCTGATGCAATGCGGCGGCTGCATACGCTTGATCCGGCTACCTGCCC
ATTCGACCACCAAGCGAAACATCGCATCGAGCGAGCACGTACTCGGATGGAAGCCGGTCTTGTCGATCAG
GATGATCTGGACGAAGAGCATCAGGGGCTCGCGCCAGCCGAACTGTTCGCCAGGCTCAAGGCGCGCATGC
CCGACGGCGAGGATCTCGTCGTGACCCATGGCGATGCCTGCTTGCCGAATATCATGGTGGAAAATGGCCG
CTTTTCTGGATTCATCGACTGTGGCCGGCTGGGTGTGGCGGACCGCTATCAGGACATAGCGTTGGCTACC
CGTGATATTGCTGAAGAGCTTGGCGGCGAATGGGCTGACCGCTTCCTCGTGCTTTACGGTATCGCCGCTC
CCGATTCGCAGCGCATCGCCTTCTATCGCCTTCTTGACGAGTTCTTCTGAACCTGGTGCATGACCCGCAA
GCCCGGTGCCTGACGCCCGCCCCACGACCCGCAGCGCCCGACCGAAAGGAGCGCACGACCCCATGCATCG
GTACCTTTAAGACCAATGACTTACAAGGCAGCTGTAGATCTTAGCCACTTTTTAAAAGAAAAGGGGGGAC
TGGAAGGGCTAATTCACTCCCAACGAAGACAAGATCTGCTTTTTGCTTGTACTGGGTCTCTCTGGTTAGA
CCAGATCTGAGCCTGGGAGCTCTCTGGCTAACTAGGGAACCCACTGCTTAAGCCTCAATAAAGCTTGCCT
TGAGTGCTTCAAGTAGTGTGTGCCCGTCTGTTGTGTGACTCTGGTAACTAGAGATCCCTCAGACCCTTTT
AGTCAGTGTGGAAAATCTCTAGCAGTAGTAGTTCATGTCATCTTATTATTCAGTATTTATAACTTGCAAA
GAAATGAATATCAGAGAGTGAGAGGAACTTGTTTATTGCAGCTTATAATGGTTACAAATAAAGCAATAGC
ATCACAAATTTCACAAATAAAGCATTTTTTTCACTGCATTCTAGTTGTGGTTTGTCCAAACTCATCAATG
TATCTTATCATGTCTGGCTCTAGCTATCCCGCCCCTAACTCCGCCCATCCCGCCCCTAACTCCGCCCAGT
TCCGCCCATTCTCCGCCCCATGGCTGACTAATTTTTTTTATTTATGCAGAGGCCGAGGCCGCCTCGGCCT
CTGAGCTATTCCAGAAGTAGTGAGGAGGCTTTTTTGGAGGCCTAGGGACGTACCCAATTCGCCCTATAGT
GAGTCGTATTACGCGCGCTCACTGGCCGTCGTTTTACAACGTCGTGACTGGGAAAACCCTGGCGTTACCC
AACTTAATCGCCTTGCAGCACATCCCCCTTTCGCCAGCTGGCGTAATAGCGAAGAGGCCCGCACCGATCG
CCCTTCCCAACAGTTGCGCAGCCTGAATGGCGAATGGG
[124 nt withheld, positions 2349-2472]
C
[91 nt withheld, positions 2474-2564]
A
[49 nt withheld, positions 2566-2614]
CCTTTGACGTTGGAGTCCACGTTCTTT
[37 nt withheld, positions 2642-2678]
ACCCTATCTCGGTCTATTCTTTTGATTTATAAGGGATTTTGCCGATTTCGGCCTATTGGTTAAAAAATGA
GCTGATTTAACAAAAATTTAACGCGAATTTTAACAAAATATTAACGCTTACAATTTAGGTGGCACTTTTC
GGGGAAATGTGCGCGGAACCCCTATTTGTTTATTTTTCTAAATACATTCAAATATGTATCCGCTCATGAG
ACAATAACCCTGATAAATGCTTCAATAATATTGAAAAAGGAAGAGTATGAGTATTCAACATTTCCGTGTC
GCCCTTATTCCCTTTTTTGCGGCATTTTGCCTTCCTGTTTTTGCTCACCCAGAAACGCTGGTGAAAGTAA
AAGATGCTGAAGATCAGTTGGGTGCACGAGTGGGTTACATCGAACTGGATCTCAACAGCGGTAAGATCCT
TGAGAGTTTTCGCCCCGAAGAACGTTTTCCAATGATGAGCACTTTTAAAGTTCTGCTATGTGGCGCGGTA
TTATCCCGTATTGACGCCGGGCAAGAGCAACTCGGTCGCCGCATACACTATTCTCAGAATGACTTGGTTG
AGTACTCACCAGTCACAGAAAAGCATCTTACGGATGGCATGACAGTAAGAGAATTATGCAGTGCTGCCAT
AACCATGAGTGATAACACTGCGGCCAACTTACTTCTGACAACGATCGGAGGACCGAAGGAGCTAACCGCT
TTTTTGCACAACATGGGGGATCATGTAACTCGCCTTGATCGTTGGGAACCGGAGCTGAATGAAGCCATAC
CAAACGACGAGCGTGACACCACGATGCCTGTAGCAATGGCAACAACGTTGCGCAAACTATTAACTGGCGA
ACTACTTACTCTAGCTTCCCGGCAACAATTAATAGACTGGATGGAGGCGGATAAAGTTGCAGGACCACTT
CTGCGCTCGGCCCTTCCGGCTGGCTGGTTTATTGCTGATAAATCTGGAGCCGGTGAGCGTGGGTCTCGCG
GTATCATTGCAGCACTGGGGCCAGATGGTAAGCCCTCCCGTATCGTAGTTATCTACACGACGGGGAGTCA
GGCAACTATGGATGAACGAAATAGACAGATCGCTGAGATAGGTGCCTCACTGATTAAGCATTGGTAACTG
TCAGACCAAGTTTACTCATATATACTTTAGATTGATTTAAAACTTCATTTTTAATTTAAAAGGATCTAGG
TGAAGATCCTTTTTGATAATCTCATGACCAAAATCCCTTAACGTGAGTTTTCGTTCCACTGAGCGTCAGA
CCCCGTAGAAAAGATCAAAGGATCTTCTTGAGATCCTTTTTTTCTGCGCGTAATCTGCTGCTTGCAAACA
AAAAAACCACCGCTACCAGCGGTGGTTTGTTTGCCGGATCAAGAGCTACCAACTCTTTTTCCGAAGGTAA
CTGGCTTCAGCAGAGCGCAGATACCAAATACTGTTCTTCTAGTGTAGCCGTAGTTAGGCCACCACTTCAA
GAACTCTGTAGCACCGCCTACATACCTCGCTCTGCTAATCCTGTTACCAGTGGCTGCTGCCAGTGGCGAT
AAGTCGTGTCTTACCGGGTTGGACTCAAGACGATAGTTACCGGATAAGGCGCAGCGGTCGGGCTGAACGG
GGGGTTCGTGCACACAGCCCAGCTTGGAGCGAACGACCTACACCGAACTGAGATACCTACAGCGTGAGCT
ATGAGAAAGCGCCACGCTTCCCGAAGGGAGAAAGGCGGACAGGTATCCGGTAAGCGGCAGGGTCGGAACA
GGAGAGCGCACGAGGGAGCTTCCAGGGGGAAACGCCTGGTATCTTTATAGTCCTGTCGGGTTTCGCCACC
TCTGACTTGAGCGTCGATTTTTGTGATGCTCGTCAGGGGGGCGGAGCCTATGGAAAAACGCCAGCAACGC
GGCCTTTTTACGGTTCCTGGCCTTTTGCTGGCCTTTTGCTCACATGTTCTTTCCTGCGTTATCCCCTGAT
TCTGTGGATAACCGTATTACCGCCTTTGAGTGAGCTGATACCGCTCGCCGCAGCCGAACGACCGAGCGCA
GCGAGTCAGTGAGCGAGGAAGCGGAAGAGCGCCCAATACGCAAACCGCCTCTCCCCGCGCGTTGGCCGAT
TCATTAATGCAGCTGGCACGACAGGTTTCCCGACTGGAAAGCGGGCAGTGAGCGCAACGCAATTAATGTG
AGTTAGCTCACTCATTAGGCACCCCAGGCTTTACACTTTATGCTTCCGGCTCGTATGTTGTGTGGAATTG
TGAGCGGATAACAATTTCACACAGGAAACAGCTATGACCATGATTACGCCAAGCGCGCAATTAACCCTCA
CTAAAGGGAACAAAAGCTGGAGCTGCAAGCTTAATGTAGTCTTATGCAATACTCTTGTAGTCTTGCAACA
TGGTAACGATGAGTTAGCAACATGCCTTACAAGGAGAGAAAAAGCACCGTGCATGCCGATTGGTGGAAGT
AAGGTGGTACGATCGTGCCTTATTAGGAAGGCAACAGACGGGTCTGACATGGATTGGACGAACCACTGAA
TTGCCGCATTGCAGAGATATTGTATTTAAGTGCCTAGCTCGATACATAAACGGGTCTCTCTGGTTAGACC
AGATCTGAGCCTGGGAGCTCTCTGGCTAACTAGGGAACCCACTGCTTAAGCCTCAATAAAGCTTGCCTTG
AGTGCTTCAAGTAGTGTGTGCCCGTCTGTTGTGTGACTCTGGTAACTAGAGATCCCTCAGACCCTTTTAG
TCAGTGTGGAAAATCTCTAGCAGTGGCGCCCGAACAGGGACTTGAAAGCGAAAGGGAAACCAGAGGAGCT
CTCTCGACGCAGGACTCGGCTTGCTGAAGCGCGCACGGCAAGAGGCGAGGGGCGGCGACTGGTGAGTACG
CCAAAAATTTTGACTAGCGGAGGCTAGAAGGAGAGAGATGGGTGCGAGAGCGTCAGTATTAAGCGGGGGA
GAATTAGATCGCGATGGGAAAAAATTCGGTTAAGGCCAGGGGGAAAGAAAAAATATAAATTAAAACATAT
AGTATGGGCAAGCAGGGAGCTAGAACGATTCGCAGTTAATCCTGGCCTGTTAGAAACATCAGAAGGCTGT
AGACAAATACTGGGACAGCTACAACCATCCCTTCAGACAGGATCAGAAGAACTTAGATCATTATATAATA
CAGTAGCAACCCTCTATTGTGTGCATCAAAGGATAGAGATAAAAGACACCAAGGAAGCTTTAGACAAGAT
AGAGGAAGAGCAAAACAAAAGTAAGACCACCGCACAGCAAGCGGCCGCGAAGTGAATTATATAAATATAA
AGTAGTAAAAATTGAACCATTAGGAGTAGCACCCACCAAGGCAAAGAGAAGAGTGGTGCAGAGAGAAAAA
AGAGCAGTGGGAATAGGAGCTTTGTTCCTTGGGTTCTTGGGAGCAGCAGGAAGCACTATGGGCGCAGCGT
CAATGACGCTGACGGTACAGGCCAGACAATTATTGTCTGGTATAGTGCAGCAGCAGAACAATTTGCTGAG
GGCTATTGAGGCGCAACAGCATCTGTTGCAACTCACAGTCTGGGGCATCAAGCAGCTCCAGGCAAGAATC
CTGGCTGTGGAAAGATACCTAAAGGATCAACAGCTCCTGGGGATTTGGGGTTGCTCTGGAAAACTCATTT
GCACCACTGCTGTGCCTTGGAATGCTAGTTGGAGTAATAAATCTCTGGAACAGATTTGGAATCACACGAC
CTGGATGGAGTGGGACAGAGAAATTAACAATTACACAAGCTTAATACACTCCTTAATTGAAGAATCGCAA
AACCAGCAAGAAAAGAATGAACAAGAATTATTGGAATTAGATAAATGGGCAAGTTTGTGGAATTGGTTTA
ACATAACAAATTGGCTGTGGTATATAAAATTATTCATAATGATAGTAGGAGGCTTGGTAGGTTTAAGAAT
AGTTTTTGCTGTACTTTCTATAGTGAATAGAGTTAGGCAGGGATATTCACCATTATCGTTTCAGACCCAC
CTCCCAACCCCGAGGGGACCCGACAGGCCCGAAGGAATAGAAGAAGAAGGTGGAGAGAGAGACAGAGACA
GATCCATTCGATTAGTGAACGGATCGGCACTGCGTGCGCCAATTCTGCAGACAAATGGCAGTATTCATCC
ACAATTTTAAAAGAAAAGGGGGGATTGGGGGGTACAGTGCAGGGGAAAGAATAGTAGACATAATAGCAAC
AGACATACAAACTAAAGAATTACAAAAACAAATTACAAAAATTCAAAATTTTCGGGTTTATTACAGGGAC
AGCAGAGATCCAGTTTGGTTAGTACCGGGCCCGCTCTAGAATGTACGGGCCAGATATACGCGTTGACATT
GATTATTGACTAGTTATTAATAGTAATCAATTACGGGGTCATTAGTTCATAGCCCATATATGGAGTTCCG
CGTTACATAACTTACGGTAAATGGCCCGCCTGGCTGACCGCCCAACGACCCCCGCCCATTGACGTCAATA
ATGACGTATGTTCCCATAGTAACGCCAATAGGGACTTTCCATTGACGTCAATGGGTGGAGTATTTACGGT
AAACTGCCCACTTGGCAGTACATCAAGTGTATCATATGCCAAGTACGCCCCCTATTGACGTCAATGACGG
TAAATGGCCCGCCTGGCATTATGCCCAGTACATGACCTTATGGGACTTTCCTACTTGGCAGTACATCTAC
GTATTAGTCATCGCTATTACCATGGTGATGCGGTTTTGGCAGTACATCAATGGGCGTGGATAGCGGTTTG
ACTCACGGGGATTTCCAAGTCTCCACCCCATTGACGTCAATGGGAGTTTGTTTTGGCACCAAAATCAACG
GGACTTTCCAAAATGTCGTAACAACTCCGCCCCATTGACGCAAATGGGCGGTAGGCGTGTACGGTGGGAG
GTCTATATAAGCAGAGCTCTCCCTATCAGTGATAGAGATCTCCCTATCAGTGATAGAGATCGTCGACGAG
CTCGTTTAGTGAACCGTCAGATCGCCTGGAGACGCCATCCACGCTGTTACCGGTATGGACGAGAAGACCA
CCGGCTGGCGGGGCGGCCACGTGGTGGAGGGCCTGGCCGGCGAGCTGGAGCAGCTGCGGGCCAGGCTGGA
GCACCACCCTCAGGGCCAGCGGGAGCCCGATTACAAGGACGACGACGATAAGACGCGTCGATCAACAAGT
TTGTACAAAAAAGCAGGCTCGATGACATCGCGGAGATGGTTTCACCCAAATATCACTGGTGTGGAGGCAG
AAAACCTACTGTTGACAAGAGGAGTTGATGGCAGTTTTTTGGCAAGGCCTAGTAAAAGTAACCCTGGAGA
CTTCACACTTTCCGTTAGAAGAAATGGAGCTGTCACCCACATCAAGATTCAGAACACTGGTGATTACTAT
GACCTGTATGGAGGGGAGAAATTTGCCACTTTGGCTGAGTTGGTCCAGTATTACATGGAACATCACGGGC
AATTAAAAGAGAAGAATGGAGATGTCATTGAGCTTAAATATCCTCTGAACTGTGCAGATCCTACCTCTGA
AAGGTGGTTTCATGGACATCTCTCTGGGAAAGAAGCAGAGAAATTATTAACTGAAAAAGGAAAACATGGT
AGTTTTCTTGTACGAGAGAGCCAGAGCCACCCTGGAGATTTTGTTCTTTCTGTGCGCACTGGTGATGACA
AAGGGGAGAGCAATGACGGCAAGTCTAAAGTGACCCATGTTATGATTCGCTGTCAGGAACTGAAATACGA
CGTTGGTGGAGGAGAACGGTTTGATTCTTTGACAGATCTTGTGGAACATTATAAGAAGAATCCTATGGTG
GAAACATTGGGTACAGTACTACAACTCAAGCAGCCCCTTAACACGACTCGTATAAATGCTGCTGAAATAG
AAAGCAGAGTTCGAGAACTAAGCAAATTAGCTGAGACCACAGATAAAGTCAAACAAGGCTTTTGGGAAGA
ATTTGAGATGCTACAACAATTGGAGTGCAAACTTCTCTACAGCCGAAAAGAGGGTCAAAGGCAAGAAAAC
AAAAACAAAAATAGATATAAAAACATCCTGCCCTTTGATCATACCAGGGTTGTCCTACACGATGGTGATC
CCAATGAGCCTGTTTCAGATTACATCAATGCAAATATCATCATGCCTGAATTTGAAACCAAGTGCAACAA
TTCAAAGCCCAAAAAGAGTTACATTGCCACACAAGGCTGCCTGCAAAACACGGTGAATGACTTTTGGCGG
ATGGTGTTCCAAGAAAACTCCCGAGTGATTGTCATGACAACGAAAGAAGTGGAGAGAGGAAAGAGTAAAT
GTGTCAAATACTGGCCTGATGAGTATGCTCTAAAAGAATATGGCGTCATGCGTGTTAGGAACGTCAAAGA
AAGCGCCGCTCATGACTATACGCTTCGGGAGCTAAAACTTTCAAAGGTTGGACAAGGGAATACGGAGAGA
ACGGTCTGGCAATACCACTTTCGGACCTGGCCGGACCACGGCGTGCCCAGCGACCCTGGGGGCGTGCTGG
ACTTCCTGGAGGAGGTGCACCATAAGCAGGAGAGCATCATGGATGCAGGGCCGGTCGTGGTGCACTGCAG
TGCTGGAATTGGCCGGACAGGGACGTTCATTGTGATTGATATTCTTATTGACATCATCAGAGAGAAAGGT
GTTGACTGCGATATTGACGTTCCCAAAACCATCCAGATGGTGCGGTCTCAGAGGTCAGGGATGGTCCAGA
CAGAAGCACAGTACCGATTTATCTATATGGCGGTCCAGCATTATATTGAAACACTACAGCGCAGGATTGA
AGAAGAGCAGAAAAGCAAGAGGAAAGGGCACGAATATACAAATATTAAGTATTCTCTAGCGGACCAGACG
AGTGGAGATCAGAGCCCTCTCCCGCCTTGTACTCCAACGCCACCCTGTGCAGAAATGAGAGAAGACAGTG
CTAGAGTCTATGAAAACGTGGGCCTGATGCAACAGCAGAAAAGTTTCAGATGAGACCCAGCTTTCTTGTA
CAAAGTGGTTGATTAATTAAGGGGAATTCTCGACCTCGAGACAAATGGCAGTATTCATCCACAATTTTAA
AAGAAAAGGGGGGATTGGGGGGTACAGTGCAGGGGAAAGAATAGTAGACATAATAGCAACAGACATACAA
ACTAAAGAATTACAAAAACAAATTACAAAAATTCAAAATTTTCGGGTTTATTACAGGGACAGCAGAGATC
CACTTTGGCCGCGGCTCGAGGGGGTTGGGGTTGCGCCTTTTCCAAGGCAGCCCTGGGTTTGCGCAGGGAC
GCGGCTGCTCTGGGCGTGGTTCCGGGAAACGCAGCGGCGCCGACCCTGGGTCTCGCACATTCTTCACGTC
CGTTCGCAGCGTCACCCGGATCTTCGCCGCTACCCTTGTGGGCCCCCCGGCGACGCTTCCTGCTCCGCCC
CTAAGTCGGGAAGGTTCCTTGCGGTTCGCGGCGTGCCGGACGTGACAAACGGAAGCCGCACGTCTCACTA
GTACCCTCGCAGACGGACAGCGCCAGGGAGCAATGGCAGCGCGCCGACCGCGATGGGCTGTGGCCAATAG
CGGCTGCTCAGCAGGGCGCGCCGAGAGCAGCGGCCGGGAAGGGGCGGTGCGGGAGGCGGGGTGTGGGGCG
GTAGTGTGGGCCCTGTTCCTGCCCGCGCGGTGTTCCGCATTCTGCAAGCCTCCGGAGCGCACGTCGGCAG
TCGGCTCCCTCGTTGACCGAATCACCGACCTCTCTCCCCAGGGGGATCTGTGAGTTTGGGGACCCTTGAT
TGTTCTTTCTTTTTCGCTATTGTAAAATTCATGTTATATGGAGGGGGCAAAGTTTTCAGGGTGTTGTTTA
GAATGGGAAGATGTCCCTTGTATCACCATGGACCCTCATGATAATTTTGTTTCTTTCACTTTCTACTCTG
TTGACAACCATTGTCTCCTCTTATTTTCTTTTCATTTTCTGTAACTTTTTCGTTAAACTTTAGCTTGCAT
TTGTAACGAATTTTTAAATTCACTTTTGTTTATTTGTCAGATTGTAAGTACTTTCTCTAATCACTTTTTT
TTCAAGGCAATCAGGGTATATTATATTGTACTTCAGCACAGTTTTAGAGAACAATTGTTATAATTAAATG
ATAAGGTAGAATATTTCTGCATATAAATTCTGGCTGGCGTGGAAATATTCTTATTGGTAGAAACAACTAC
ATCCTGGTCATCATCCTGCCTTTCTCTTTATGGTTACAATGATATACACTGTTTGAGATGAGGATAAAAT
ACTCTGAGTCCAAACCGGGCCCCTCTGCTAACCATGTTCATGCCTTCTTCTTTTTCCTACAGCTCCTGGG
CAACGTGCTGGTTATTGTGCTGTCTCATCATTTTGGCAAAGAATTGTAATACGACTCACTATAGGGCGAA
TTGATATGTCTAGATTAGATAAAAGTAAAGTGATTAACAGCGCATTAGAGCTGCTTAATGAGGTCGGAAT
CGAAGGTTTAACAACCCGTAAACTCGCCCAGAAGCTAGGTGTAGAGCAGCCTACATTGTATTGGCATGTA
AAAAATAAGCGGGCTTTGCTCGACGCCTTAGCCATTGAGATGTTAGATAGGCACCATACTCACTTTTGCC
CTTTAGAAGGGGAAAGCTGGCAAGATTTTTTACGTAATAACGCTAAAAGTTTTAGATGTGCTTTACTAAG
TCATCGCGATGGAGCAAAAGTACATTTAGGTACACGGCCTACAGAAAAACAGTATGAAACTCTCGAAAAT
CAATTAGCCTTTTTATGCCAACAAGGTTTTTCACTAGAGAATGCATTATATGCACTCAGCGCTGTGGGGC
ATTTTACTTTAGGTTGCGTATTGGAAGATCAAGAGCATCAAGTCGCTAAAGAAGAAAGGGAAACACCTAC
TACTGATAGTATGCCGCCATTATTACGACAAGCTATCGAATTATTTGATCACCAAGGTGCAGAGCCAGCC
TTCTTATTCGGCCTTGAATTGATCATATGCGGATTAGAAAAACAACTTAAATGTGAAAGTGGGTCCGCGT
ACAGCGGCTCCCGGGAGTTCTAGGG
Features (pLannotate 1.2.2; 40 found; start..end, strand, type, name):
    117..579     +  misc_feature   IRES: internal ribosome entry site (IRES) of the encephalomyocarditis virus (EMCV)
    591..1380    +  CDS            NeoR/KanR (fragment): aminoglycoside phosphotransferase from Tn5; aph(3')-II (or nptII); confers resistance to neomycin, kanamycin, and G418 (Geneticin®)
   1381..1413    +  CDS            PuroR (fragment): puromycin N-acetyltransferase; pac from Streptomyces; confers resistance to puromycin
   1456..1539    +  CDS            nef (fragment): NEF_HV1Z2 - Experimental evidence at protein level: Swiss-Prot protein existence level 1. Extracellular Nef protein targets CD4(+) T-lymphocytes for apoptosis by interacting with CXCR4 surface receptors. From Human immunodeficiency virus type 1 group M subtype D (isolate Z2/CDC-Z34) (HIV-1).
   1541..1774    +  LTR            3' LTR (ΔU3): self-inactivating 3' long terminal repeat (LTR) from HIV-1
   1846..1967    +  polyA_signal   SV40 poly(A) signal: SV40 polyadenylation signal
   2007..2142    +  rep_origin     SV40 ori: SV40 origin of replication
   2163..2181    -  promoter       T7 promoter: promoter for bacteriophage T7 RNA polymerase
   2189..2344    +  CDS            lacZα (fragment): LacZα fragment of β-galactosidase; lacZ fragment
   2349..2777    +  rep_origin     f1 ori (sequence partly withheld): f1 bacteriophage origin of replication; arrow indicates direction of (+) strand synthesis
   2830..2934    +  promoter       AmpR promoter: bla
   2935..3795    +  CDS            AmpR: β-lactamase; bla; confers resistance to ampicillin, carbenicillin, and related antibiotics
   3966..4554    +  rep_origin     ori: high-copy-number ColE1/pMB1/pBR322/pUC origin of replication
   4737..4829    +  CDS            lacI (fragment): lac repressor; lacI; The lac repressor binds to the lac operator to inhibit transcription in E. coli. This inhibition can be relieved by adding lactose or isopropyl-β-D-thiogalactopyranoside (IPTG).
   4842..4863    +  protein_bind   CAP binding site: CAP binding activates transcription in the presence of cAMP. E. coli catabolite activator protein
   4878..4908    +  promoter       lac promoter: promoter for the E. coli lac operon
   4912..4934    +  protein_bind   lac operator (fragment): The lac repressor binds to the lac operator to inhibit transcription in E. coli. This inhibition can be relieved by adding lactose or isopropyl-β-D-thiogalactopyranoside (IPTG). lac repressor encoded by lacI
   4977..4995    +  promoter       T3 promoter: promoter for bacteriophage T3 RNA polymerase
   5023..5249    +  promoter       RSV promoter: Rous sarcoma virus enhancer/promoter
   5250..5430    +  LTR            5' LTR (truncated): truncated 5' long terminal repeat (LTR) from HIV-1
   5477..5602    +  misc_feature   HIV-1 Ψ: packaging signal of human immunodeficiency virus type 1
   5586..5924    +  CDS            HIV-1 gag (fragment): gag protein from human immunodeficiency virus 1; gag
   6053..6286    +  misc_feature   RRE: The Rev response element (RRE) of HIV-1 allows for Rev-dependent mRNA export from the nucleus to the cytoplasm.
   6663..6763    +  CDS            Rev (fragment): human immunodeficiency virus 1 (HIV-1) Rev protein; rev; enhances nuclear export of unspliced and incompletely spliced viral mRNAs
   6813..6930    +  misc_feature   cPPT/CTS: central polypurine tract and central termination sequence of HIV-1
   7013..7392    +  enhancer       CMV enhancer: human cytomegalovirus immediate early enhancer
   7393..7596    +  promoter       CMV promoter: human cytomegalovirus (CMV) immediate early promoter
   7598..7617    +  promoter       PLtetO-1 promoter (fragment): modified phage lambda PL promoter with tet operator sites (Lutz and Bujard, 1997)
   7619..7638    +  promoter       PLtetO-1 promoter (fragment): modified phage lambda PL promoter with tet operator sites (Lutz and Bujard, 1997)
   7646..7679    +  promoter       TRE3GV promoter (fragment): 3rd-generation Tet-responsive promoter that can be activated by binding of Tet-On® 3G, optimized for retroviral and lentiviral vectors
   7703..7816    +  CDS            SBP: streptavidin-binding peptide selected from a peptide library; binds streptavidin with nanomolar affinity (Keefe et al., 2001)
   7817..7841    +  CDS            3xFLAG (fragment): three tandem FLAG® epitope tags
   7853..7877    +  protein_bind   attB1: mutant version of attB; recombination site for the Gateway® BP reaction BP Clonase™
   7880..9658    +  CDS            PTPN11: PTN11_HUMAN - Also known as PTP2C, SHPTP2. Experimental evidence at protein level: Swiss-Prot protein existence level 1. Acts downstream of various receptor and cytoplasmic protein tyrosine kinases to participate in the signal transduction from the cell surface to the nucleus (PubMed:10655584, PubMed:18559669, PubMed:18829466, PubMed:26742426, PubMed:28074573). Positively regulates MAPK signal transduction pathway (PubMed:28074573). Dephosphorylates GAB1, ARHGAP35 and EGFR (PubMed:28074573). Dephosphorylates ROCK2 at 'Tyr-722' resulting in stimulation of its RhoA binding activity (PubMed:18559
   9663..9687    -  protein_bind   attB2: mutant version of attB; recombination site for the Gateway® BP reaction BP Clonase™
   9743..9860    +  misc_feature   cPPT/CTS: central polypurine tract and central termination sequence of HIV-1
   9909..10419   +  promoter       hPGK promoter: human phosphoglycerate kinase 1 promoter
  10428..11000   +  intron         β-globin intron: intron from rabbit β-globin gene
  11055..11073   +  promoter       T7 promoter: promoter for bacteriophage T7 RNA polymerase
  11084..11704   +  CDS            tetR: TETR2_ECOLX - Experimental evidence at protein level: Swiss-Prot protein existence level 1. TetR is the repressor of the tetracycline resistance element; its N-terminal region forms a helix-turn-helix structure and binds DNA. Binding of tetracycline to TetR reduces the repressor affinity for the tetracycline resistance gene (tetA) promoter operator sites. From Escherichia coli.
