[The description below was written by a language model from this plasmid's Addgene catalogue record and pLannotate feature annotations shown in this document.]
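Description:
SHP2(T253M/Q257L)@pLKO-Trex-SBP is a roughly 11.7 kb lentiviral mammalian expression plasmid carrying a mutant human SHP2 (PTPN11) coding sequence, made by Gateway recombination into the pLKO-trex-SBP-DEST-Neo destination backbone. It is propagated in E. coli through a high-copy ColE1/pUC origin with ampicillin resistance, and an f1 origin and SV40 origin are also present. The viral framework is a self-inactivating HIV-1 design: an RSV promoter fused to a truncated 5' LTR drives genomic RNA production in packaging cells, followed by the Ψ packaging signal, RRE, cPPT/CTS and a ΔU3 3' LTR. The catalogue lists RSV as the promoter, but the feature table places it at the 5' LTR rather than directly upstream of the insert.

The PTPN11 open reading frame, flanked by attB1 and attB2 sites, sits downstream of a CMV enhancer/promoter followed by tet operator sequences. It is fused at its N terminus to a streptavidin-binding peptide (SBP), with a short annotated FLAG-type fragment between the tag and attB1. A second cassette uses the human PGK promoter and a β-globin intron to express TetR, followed by an EMCV IRES and a neomycin resistance gene. Transduced cells can therefore be selected with G418 while producing the repressor from the same vector. This arrangement corresponds to a T-REx-style system, in which TetR holds the CMV/TetO promoter off until tetracycline or doxycycline relieves repression.

The stated purpose is expression of the SHP2 T253M/Q257L double mutant, and the associated publication concerns allosteric inhibition of SHP2 in receptor tyrosine kinase-driven cancers. The record does not describe the functional effect of the mutations. The SBP tag would allow streptavidin-based capture of the expressed protein.
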