Addgene plasmid #85458: SHP2(T253M/Q257L)@pLKO-Trex-SBP
Purpose: SHP2 mutant gene expression
Depositing lab: Darrin Stuart. Depositing organization: Novartis Institutes for Biomedical Research, Inc. Publication: Allosteric inhibition of SHP2 phosphatase inhibits cancers driven by receptor tyrosine kinases. Chen YN, LaMarche MJ, Chan HM, Fekkes P, Garcia-Fortanet J, Acker MG, Antonakos B, Chen CH, Chen Z, Cooke VG, Dobson JR, Deng Z, Fei F, Firestone B, Fodor M, Fridrich C, Gao H, Grunenfelder D, Hao HX, Jacob J, Ho S, Hsiao K, Kang ZB, Karki R, Kato M, Larrow J, La Bonte LR, Lenoir F, Liu G, Liu S, Majumdar D, Meyer MJ, Palermo M, Perez L, Pu M, Price E, Quinn C, Shakya S, Shultz MD, Slisz J, Venkatesan K, Wang P, Warmuth M, Williams S, Yang G, Yuan J, Zhang JH, Zhu P, Ramsey T, Keen NJ, Sellers WR, Stams T, Fortin PD. Nature. 2016 Jul 7;535(7610):148-52. 10.1038/nature18621 PubMed 27362227.
Backbone
  Vector backbone: pLKO-trex-SBP-DEST-Neo
  Backbone size w/o insert (bp): 9600
  Total vector size (bp): 11700
  Vector type: Mammalian Expression, Lentiviral
  Selectable markers: Neomycin (select with G418)
Growth in bacteria
  Bacterial resistance: Ampicillin, 100 μg/mL
  Growth temperature: 37°C
  Growth strain: NEB Stable
  Copy number: Unknown
Gene/Insert
  Gene/Insert name: SHP2 (alt name: PTPN11)
  Species: H. sapiens (human)
  Insert size (bp): 2200
  Mutation: T253M/Q257L
  Entrez Gene: PTPN11 (a.k.a. BPTP3, CFC, JMML, METCDS, NS1, PTP-1D, PTP2C, SH-PTP2, SH-PTP3, SHP2)
  Promoter: RSV
  Tag / fusion protein: SBP Tag (N terminal on backbone)
  Cloning method: Gateway Cloning
  Sequencing primers: 5′ ATGACATCGCGGAGATGGTTTCACC; 3′ TCATCTGAAACTTTTCTGCTGTTGC
Terms and licenses: Academic/Nonprofit Terms; Industry Terms: Not Available to Industry
How to cite: SHP2(T253M/Q257L)@pLKO-Trex-SBP was a gift from Darrin Stuart (Addgene plasmid # 85458 ; http://n2t.net/addgene:85458 ; RRID:Addgene_85458)
